>Addgene plasmid #129821 | pRDAX-318 N-Tag IFP1.4[1] L32 {Esp3I(2x)} EBPF2 | addgene full sequence | sequence record 270179 | Addgene NGS Result
GCCTGCCTCCAGGCCTCAATATTGGCCATTAGCCATATTATTCATTGGTTATATAGCATAAATCAATATT
GGCTATTGGCCATTGCATACGTTGTATCTATATCATAATATGTACATTTATATTGGCTCATGTCCAATAT
GACCGCCATGTTGGCATTGATTATTGACTAGTTATTAATAGTAATCAATTACGGGGTCATTAGTTCATAG
CCCATATATGGAGTTCCGCGTTACATAACTTACGGTAAATGGCCCGCCTGGCTGACCGCCCAACGACCCC
CGCCCATTGACGTCAATAATGACGTATGTTCCCATAGTAACGCCAATAGGGACTTTCCATTGACGTCAAT
GGGTGGAGTATTTACGGTAAACTGCCCACTTGGCAGTACATCAAGTGTATCATATGCCAAGTCCGCCCCC
TATTGACGTCAATGACGGTAAATGGCCCGCCTGGCATTATGCCCAGTACATGACCTTACGGGACTTTCCT
ACTTGGCAGTACATCTACGTATTAGTCATCGCTATTACCATGGTGATGCGGTTTTGGCAGTACACCAATG
GGCGTGGATAGCGGTTTGACTCACGGGGATTTCCAAGTCTCCACCCCATTGACGTCAATGGGAGTTTGTT
TTGGCACCAAAATCAACGGGACTTTCCAAAATGTCGTAATAACCCCGCCCCGTTGACGCAAATGGGCGGT
AGGCGTGTACGGTGGGAGGTCTATATAAGCAGAGCTCGTTTAGTGAACCGTCAGATCACTAGAAGCTTTA
TTGCGGTAGTTTATCACAGTTAAATTGCTAACGCAGTCAGTGCTTCTGACACAACAGTCTCGAACTTAAG
CTGCAGAAGTTGGTCGTGAGGCACTGGGCAGGTAAGTATCAAGGTTACAAGACAGGTTTAAGGAGACCAA
TAGAAACTGGGCTTGTCGAGACAGAGAAGACTCTTGCGTTTCTGATAGGCACCTATTGGTCTTACTGACA
TCCACTTTGCCTTTCTCTCCACAGGTGTCCACTCCCAGGCCACCATGGCTCGGGATCCATTGCCTTTCTT
CCCACCCTTGTACCTCGGTGGACCAGAGATCACCACCGAGAACTGCGAGAGGGAACCGATACACATTCCC
GGGTCCATTCAGCCCCATGGTGCGCTGCTGACTGCTGACGGACATTCAGGGGAAGTGCTGCAAGTCAGCC
TGAATGCAGCAACCTTTCTGGGCCAAGAACCCACTGTGCTTCGCGGGCAGACCTTGGCTGCTCTGCTGCC
TGAGCAGTGGCCAGCCCTCCAAGCAGCTCTTCCACCCGGTTGTCCAGACGCCCTCCAGTATCGTGCCACT
CTGGACTGGCCTGCTGCCGGCCACCTTAGCCTGACAGTGCACAGGGTAGCTGAGCTGCTCATCCTCGAAT
TCGAGCCCACCGAGGCATGGGACGTGGGTGGCGGAGGGAGCGAAGGCGGCGGATCCGGAGGGCCTGGCTC
TGGCGGAGAGGGGAGCGCTGGAGGCGGGTCAGCCGGTGGTGGGAGTCGAGACGCCGAGGCACGCCGTCTC
CTAAGAATTCAGATCCGCCCCTCTCCCTCCCCCCCCCCTAACGTTACTGGCCGAAGCCGCTTGGAATAAG
GCCGGTGTGCGTTTGTCTATATGTTATTTTCCACCATATTGCCGTCTTTTGGCAATGTGAGGGCCCGGAA
ACCTGGCCCTGTCTTCTTGACGAGCATTCCTAGGGGTCTTTCCCCTCTCGCCAAAGGAATGCAAGGTCTG
TTGAATGTCGTGAAGGAAGCAGTTCCTCTGGTAGCTTCTTGAAGACAAACAACGTCTGTAGCGACCCTTT
GCAGGCAGCGGAACCCCCCACCTGGCGACAGGTGCCTCTGCGGCCAAAAGCCACGTGTATAAGATACACC
TGCAAAGGCGGCACAACCCCAGTGCCACGTTGTGAGTTGGATAGTTGTGGAAAGAGTCAAATGGCTCTCC
TCAAGCGTATTCAACAAGGGGCTGAAGGATGCCCAGAAGGTACCCCATTGTATGGGATCTGATCTGGGGC
CTCGGTACACATGCTTTACATGTGTTTAGTCGAGGTTAAAAAAACGTCTAGGCCCCCCGAACCACGGGGA
CGTGGTTTTCCTTTGAAAAACACGATGATAATATGGCCACAACCATGGTGAGCAAGGGCGAGGAGCTGTT
CACCGGGGTGGTGCCCATCCTGGTCGAGCTGGACGGCGACGTAAACGGCCACAAGTTCAGCGTGAGGGGC
GAGGGCGAGGGCGATGCCACCAACGGCAAGCTGACCCTGAAGTTCATCTGCACCACCGGCAAGCTGCCCG
TGCCCTGGCCCACCCTCGTGACCACCCTGAGCCACGGCGTGCAGTGCTTCGCCCGCTACCCCGACCACAT
GAAGCAGCACGACTTCTTCAAGTCCGCCATGCCCGAAGGCTACGTCCAGGAGCGCACCATCTTCTTCAAG
GACGACGGCACCTACAAGACCCGCGCCGAGGTGAAGTTCGAGGGCGACACCCTGGTGAACCGCATCGAGC
TGAAGGGCGTCGACTTCAAGGAGGACGGCAACATCCTGGGGCACAAGCTGGAGTACAACTTCAACAGCCA
CAACATCTATATCATGGCCGTCAAGCAGAAGAACGGCATCAAGGTGAACTTCAAGATCCGCCACAACGTG
GAGGACGGCAGCGTGCAGCTCGCCGACCACTACCAGCAGAACACCCCCATCGGCGACGGCCCCGTGCTGC
TGCCCGACAGCCACTACCTGAGCACCCAGTCCGTGCTGAGCAAAGACCCCAACGAGAAGCGCGATCACAT
GGTCCTGCTGGAGTTCCGCACCGCCGCCGGGATCACTCTCGGCATGGACGAGCTGTACAAGTAAACCGGT
GCTCGAGGTACCGATGAATAGCTAAGGTCGAGGCCGCAGGTAAGTATCAAGGTTACAAGACAGGTTTAAG
GAGACCAATAGAAACTGGGCTTGTCGAGACAGAGAAGACTCTTGCGTTTCTGATAGGCACCTATTGGTCT
TACTGACATCCACTTTGCCTTTCTCTCCACAGGTGTCGACAATCAACCTCTGGATTACAAAATTTGTGAA
AGATTGACTGGTATTCTTAACTATGTTGCTCCTTTTACGCTATGTGGATACGCTGCTTTAATGCCTTTGT
ATCATGCTATTGCTTCCCGTATGGCTTTCATTTTCTCCTCCTTGTATAAATCCTGGTTGCTGTCTCTTTA
TGAGGAGTTGTGGCCCGTTGTCAGGCAACGTGGCGTGGTGTGCACTGTGTTTGCTGACGCAACCCCCACT
GGTTGGGGCATTGCCACCACCTGTCAGCTCCTTTCCGGGACTTTCGCTTTCCCCCTCCCTATTGCCACGG
CGGAACTCATCGCCGCCTGCCTTGCCCGCTGCTGGACAGGGGCTCGGCTGTTGGGCACTGACAATTCCGT
GGTGTTGTCGGGGAAGCTGACGTCCTTTCCATGGCTGCTCGCCTGTGTTGCCACCTGGATTCTGCGCGGG
ACGTCCTTCTGCTACGTCCCTTCGGCCCTCAATCCAGCGGACCTTCCTTCCCGCGGCCTGCTGCCGGCTC
TGCGGCCTCTTCCGCGTCTTCGCCTTCGCCCTCAGACGAGTCGGATCTCCCTTTGGGCCGCCTCCCCGCC
TGGAATTCGAGCTCGGTACGATCAGCCTCGACTGTGCCTTCTAGTTGCCAGCCATCTGTTGTTTGCCCCT
CCCCCGTGCCTTCCTTGACCCTGGAAGGTGCCACTCCCACTGTCCTTTCCTAATAAAATGAGGAAATTGC
ATCGCATTGTCTGAGTAGGTGTCATTCTATTCTGGGGGGTGGGGTGGGGCAGGACAGCAAGGGGGAGGAT
TGGGAAGACAATAGCCCAGCTTTTGTTCCCTTTAGTGAGGGTTAATTGCGCGCTTGGCGTAATCATGGTC
ATAGCTGTTTCCTGTGTGAAATTGTTATCCGCTAATTCACTCCTCAGGTGCAGGCTGCCTATCAGAAGGT
GGTGGCTGGTGTGGCCAATGCCCTGGCTCACAAATACCACTGAGATCTTTTTCCCTCTGCCAAAAATTAT
GGGGACATCATGAAGCCCCTTGAGCATCTGACTTCTGGCTAATAAAGGAAATTTATTTTCATTGCAATAG
TGTGTTGGAATTTTTTGTGTCTCTCACTCGGAAGGACATATGGGAGGGCAAATCATTTAAAACATCAGAA
TGAGTATTTGGTTTAGAGTTTGGCAACATATGCCCATATGCTGGCTGCCATGAACAAAGGTTGGCTATAA
AGAGGTCATCAGTATATGAAACAGCCCCCTGCTGTCCATTCCTTATTCCATAGAAAAGCCTTGACTTGAG
GTTAGATTTTTTTTATATTTTGTTTTGTGTTATTTTTTTCTTTAACATCCCTAAAATTTTCCTTACATGT
TTTACTAGCCAGATTTTTCCTCCTCTCCTGACTACTCCCAGTCATAGCTGTCCCTCTTCTCTTATGGAGA
TCGGCCGGCCGCCGGCGTCGACGCGCGCGGCCGCGGCGCGCCGTTGCTGGCGTTTTTCCATAGGCTCCGC
CCCCCTGACGAGCATCACAAAAATCGACGCTCAAGTCAGAGGTGGCGAAACCCGACAGGACTATAAAGAT
ACCAGGCGTTTCCCCCTGGAAGCTCCCTCGTGCGCTCTCCTGTTCCGACCCTGCCGCTTACCGGATACCT
GTCCGCCTTTCTCCCTTCGGGAAGCGTGGCGCTTTCTCATAGCTCACGCTGTAGGTATCTCAGTTCGGTG
TAGGTCGTTCGCTCCAAGCTGGGCTGTGTGCACGAACCCCCCGTTCAGCCCGACCGCTGCGCCTTATCCG
GTAACTATCGTCTTGAGTCCAACCCGGTAAGACACGACTTATCGCCACTGGCAGCAGCCACTGGTAACAG
GATTAGCAGAGCGAGGTATGTAGGCGGTGCTACAGAGTTCTTGAAGTGGTGGCCTAACTACGGCTACACT
AGAAGAACAGTATTTGGTATCTGCGCTCTGCTGAAGCCAGTTACCTTCGGAAAAAGAGTTGGTAGCTCTT
GATCCGGCAAACAAACCACCGCTGGTAGCGGTGGTTTTTTTGTTTGCAAGCAGCAGATTACGCGCAGAAA
AAAAGGATCTCAAGAAGATCCTTTGATCTTTTCTACGGGGTCTGACGCTCAGTGGAACGAAAACTCACGT
TAAGGGATTTTGGTCATGAGATTATCAAAAAGGATCTTCACCTAGATCCTTTTAAATTAAAAATGAAGTT
TTAAATCAATCTAAAGTATATATGAGTAAACTTGGTCTGACAGTTACCAATGCTTAATCAGTGAGGCACC
TATCTCAGCGATCTGTCTATTTCGTTCATCCATAGTTGCCTGACTCCCCGTCGTGTAGATAACTACGATA
CGGGAGGGCTTACCATCTGGCCCCAGTGCTGCAATGATACCGCGAGACCCACGCTCACCGGCTCCAGATT
TATCAGCAATAAACCAGCCAGCCGGAAGGGCCGAGCGCAGAAGTGGTCCTGCAACTTTATCCGCCTCCAT
CCAGTCTATTAATTGTTGCCGGGAAGCTAGAGTAAGTAGTTCGCCAGTTAATAGTTTGCGCAACGTTGTT
GCCATTGCTACAGGCATCGTGGTGTCACGCTCGTCGTTTGGTATGGCTTCATTCAGCTCCGGTTCCCAAC
GATCAAGGCGAGTTACATGATCCCCCATGTTGTGCAAAAAAGCGGTTAGCTCCTTCGGTCCTCCGATCGT
TGTCAGAAGTAAGTTGGCCGCAGTGTTATCACTCATGGTTATGGCAGCACTGCATAATTCTCTTACTGTC
ATGCCATCCGTAAGATGCTTTTCTGTGACTGGTGAGTACTCAACCAAGTCATTCTGAGAATAGTGTATGC
GGCGACCGAGTTGCTCTTGCCCGGCGTCAATACGGGATAATACCGCGCCACATAGCAGAACTTTAAAAGT
GCTCATCATTGGAAAACGTTCTTCGGGGCGAAAACTCTCAAGGATCTTACCGCTGTTGAGATCCAGTTCG
ATGTAACCCACTCGTGCACCCAACTGATCTTCAGCATCTTTTACTTTCACCAGCGTTTCTGGGTGAGCAA
AAACAGGAAGGCAAAATGCCGCAAAAAAGGGAATAAGGGCGACACGGAAATGTTGAATACTCATACTCTT
CCTTTTTCAATATTATTGAAGCATTTATCAGGGTTATTGTCTCATGAGCGGATACATATTTGAATGTATT
TAGAAAAATAAACAAATAGGGGTTCCGCGCACATTTCCCCGAAAAGTGCCACCTGACGTCTAAGAAACCA
TTATTATCATGACATTAACCTATAAAAATAGGCGTATCACGAGGCCCTTTCGTCTACGCGCGCGCCGGCG
GCGCGCCGTCGACGGCCGGCCGCGGCCGC
Features (pLannotate 1.2.2; 16 found; start..end, strand, type, name):
    155..532     +  enhancer       CMV enhancer: human cytomegalovirus immediate early enhancer
    534..733     +  promoter       CMV promoter: human cytomegalovirus (CMV) immediate early promoter
    872..1004    +  intron         chimeric intron: chimera between introns from human β-globin and immunoglobulin heavy chain genes
   1025..1432    +  CDS            SNIFP (fragment): SNIFP is a basic (constitutively fluorescent) near ir fluorescent protein published in 2018, derived from Deinococcus radiodurans. It requires the cofactor biliverdin for fluorescence.
   1558..2144    +  misc_feature   IRES2: internal ribosome entry site (IRES) of the encephalomyocarditis virus (EMCV)
   2145..2864    +  CDS            EBFP2: enhanced blue variant of GFP (Ai et al., 2007) mammalian codon-optimized
   2910..3042    +  intron         chimeric intron: chimera between introns from human β-globin and immunoglobulin heavy chain genes
   3051..3639    +  misc_feature   WPRE: woodchuck hepatitis virus posttranscriptional regulatory element
   3643..3659    +  misc_feature   MCS (fragment): pUC18/19 multiple cloning site
   3672..3783    +  polyA_signal   bGH poly(A) signal: bovine growth hormone polyadenylation signal
   3879..3897    -  promoter       T3 promoter: promoter for bacteriophage T3 RNA polymerase
   3956..4030    +  CDS            HBB (fragment): HBB_PONPY - Experimental evidence at transcript level: Swiss-Prot protein existence level 2. Involved in oxygen transport from the lung to the various peripheral tissues. From Pongo pygmaeus (Bornean orangutan).
   4101..4156    +  polyA_signal   β-globin poly(A) signal: rabbit β-globin polyadenylation signal (Gil and Proudfoot, 1987)
   4535..5123    -  rep_origin     ori: high-copy-number ColE1/pMB1/pBR322/pUC origin of replication
   5294..6154    -  CDS            AmpR: β-lactamase; bla; confers resistance to ampicillin, carbenicillin, and related antibiotics
   6155..6259    -  promoter       AmpR promoter: bla
