[The description below was written by a language model from this plasmid's Addgene catalogue record and pLannotate feature annotations shown in this document.]
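Description:
pRDAX-318 N-Tag IFP1.4[1] L32 {Esp3I(2x)} EBPF2 is a custom-built, 6.4 kb mammalian expression plasmid designed as an acceptor vector for protein–protein interaction assays based on bimolecular or trimolecular fluorescence complementation (BiFC/TriFC). It is maintained in E. coli through a high-copy ColE1/pUC-type origin and selected with ampicillin via the β-lactamase gene and its native promoter.

The expression cassette is driven by the human CMV immediate-early enhancer and promoter, followed by a chimeric β-globin/immunoglobulin intron that promotes efficient mRNA processing. Downstream lies a roughly 400 bp partial coding sequence that the automated annotation matches to a Deinococcus radiodurans bacteriophytochrome-derived, biliverdin-dependent near-infrared fluorescent protein. This is consistent with the first fragment of the split infrared protein IFP1.4 named in the record, although the catalogue lists the insert species as mouse, which does not agree with that annotation. Judging from the plasmid name, this fragment serves as an N-terminal tag joined through a linker (L32) to a pair of Esp3I type IIS sites for inserting a protein of interest. The linker and sites are not annotated in the feature table, and no candidate gene is present.

An EMCV IRES then directs translation of EBFP2 from the same transcript, giving a blue fluorescent marker of transfection and expression that is independent of complementation. A second chimeric intron, a WPRE and the bovine growth hormone polyadenylation signal complete the unit, with an additional rabbit β-globin poly(A) signal further downstream. In use, near-infrared fluorescence would be reconstituted when the tagged protein associates with a partner carrying the complementary IFP1.4 fragment, presumably supplied from a companion vector.
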