Addgene plasmid #129821: pRDAX-318 N-Tag IFP1.4[1] L32 {Esp3I(2x)} EBPF2
Purpose: PPI (BiFC/TriFC) assay vector
Depositing lab: Gary Lewin. Depositing organization: Max-Delbrueck-Centrum fuer Molekulare Medizin (MDC).
Backbone
  Vector backbone: custom built
  Vector type: Mammalian Expression
Growth in bacteria
  Bacterial resistance: Ampicillin, 100 μg/mL
  Growth temperature: 37°C
  Growth strain: DH5alpha
  Copy number: High Copy
Gene/Insert
  Gene/Insert name: IFP1.4
  Species: M. musculus (mouse)
  Cloning method: Restriction Enzyme; 5′ cloning site unknown (unknown if destroyed); 3′ cloning site unknown (unknown if destroyed)
Terms and licenses: Academic/Nonprofit Terms; Industry Terms: Not Available to Industry
How to cite: pRDAX-318 N-Tag IFP1.4[1] L32 {Esp3I(2x)} EBPF2 was a gift from Gary Lewin (Addgene plasmid # 129821 ; http://n2t.net/addgene:129821 ; RRID:Addgene_129821)
